>Addgene plasmid #221249 | pMSCV-FKBP-TRIF(trunc 1-63) | addgene full sequence | sequence record 438504 | Addgene NGS Result
AGATCTGCCACCATGGACTACAAGGATCACGACGGTGATTACAAGGACCACGACATCGACTACAAGGACG
ACGACGACAAGGGCGTTCAAGTAGAAACAATATCTCCAGGAGACGGGCGTACATTTCCTAAGCGTGGCCA
AACTTGCGTAGTCCATTATACCGGCATGCTGGAGGACGGTAAGAAGGTCGATAGCTCTAGAGACCGTAAC
AAACCTTTCAAATTTATGCTGGGGAAACAGGAGGTTATCCGTGGTTGGGAGGAAGGCGTGGCCCAAATGT
CCGTTGGGCAGCGTGCTAAGTTAACCATCTCGCCAGATTACGCATATGGGGCTACAGGCCATCCTGGGAT
CATTCCCCCGCATGCGACACTTGTGTTTGATGTAGAGCTGTTGAAGTTGGAGACGCGGGGAGTTCAAGTC
GAAACGATTTCACCAGGTGATGGACGCACCTTTCCTAAACGGGGACAAACGTGCGTCGTGCATTACACCG
GTATGCTGGAAGACGGCAAGAAAGTCGATTCAAGCCGCGATAGAAATAAACCCTTCAAATTCATGCTTGG
AAAACAGGAAGTAATACGCGGATGGGAAGAGGGTGTGGCGCAAATGTCTGTCGGGCAAAGAGCTAAACTG
ACAATAAGTCCTGATTACGCGTACGGTGCGACTGGGCACCCTGGTATCATTCCGCCGCACGCGACACTTG
TCTTCGACGTCGAGTTACTTAAGCTTGAGACGCGGGGGGTGCAGGTAGAGACTATTTCGCCCGGTGACGG
AAGAACTTTCCCAAAGCGGGGACAGACCTGTGTTGTCCACTACACTGGGATGTTGGAGGATGGTAAGAAA
GTTGACTCAAGTCGTGATCGCAACAAACCCTTTAAGTTTATGCTTGGGAAGCAGGAAGTCATCAGAGGTT
GGGAAGAAGGCGTAGCTCAGATGTCAGTGGGACAACGGGCCAAATTAACCATCAGTCCAGACTACGCCTA
CGGAGCCACCGGTCACCCAGGGATCATACCACCTCACGCAACCTTAGTGTTCGATGTGGAACTTTTAAAG
TTAGAGACGCGCGGTGTACAAGTGGAAACAATCAGTCCAGGGGATGGGAGAACATTCCCCAAAAGAGGCC
AGACGTGTGTCGTGCACTATACGGGGATGTTAGAAGATGGGAAAAAGGTCGATTCGTCACGCGACCGCAA
CAAACCGTTTAAATTCATGTTGGGAAAGCAGGAGGTGATTCGCGGCTGGGAGGAAGGTGTGGCACAGATG
AGCGTGGGCCAGAGAGCAAAACTGACTATCTCTCCTGATTATGCCTACGGCGCGACGGGCCACCCTGGCA
TAATTCCACCCCACGCTACCCTGGTATTCGATGTCGAGCTTCTGAAGCTTGAGGGTGCTGGGGCTGGGGC
TCTTAAAATGAACACTGTAGCTCAGTTGGTTGCACACCAGTGGGCAGATATGGAGACTACCGAAGGTCCC
GAAGAACCTCCCGATCTCTCATGGACCGTTGCCAGGCTTTATCATTTGCTCGCAGAGGAGAACCTCTGTC
CCGCCAGTACTCGGGATATGGCTTATCAGGTGGCCCTCCGCGATTTTGCAAGTCAAGGAGATCATCAACT
TGGGCAACTCCAAAACGAGGCTTGGGATAGATGTAGCTCAGATATCAAGGGAGACCCCTCCGGGTTTCAG
CCACTTCACTCTCACCAGGGTTCACTTCAACCACCTAGTGCCTCCCCTGCAGTCACTCGGAGCCAGCCCA
GACCCATTGACACCCCCGACTGGTCCTGGGGACATACTCTCCATTCCACCAATTCCACTGCTAGCCTCGC
TTCCCACCTTGAAATATCACAGTCCCCCACACTTGCCTTTCTGAGTTCTCATCACGGATGATAAGCGGCC
GCGTTTAAACGTCGACGGTATCGATAAGCTTGATATCGAATTCCGCCCCCCCCCCTAACGTTACTGGCCG
AAGCCGCTTGGAATAAGGCCGGTGTGCGTTTGTCTATATGTTATTTTCCACCATATTGCCGTCTTTTGGC
AATGTGAGGGCCCGGAAACCTGGCCCTGTCTTCTTGACGAGCATTCCTAGGGGTCTTTCCCCTCTCGCCA
AAGGAATGCAAGGTCTGTTGAATGTCGTGAAGGAAGCAGTTCCTCTGGAAGCTTCTTGAAGACAAACAAC
GTCTGTAGCGACCCTTTGCAGGCAGCGGAACCCCCCACCTGGCGACAGGTGCCTCTGCGGCCAAAAGCCA
CGTGTATAAGATACACCTGCAAAGGCGGCACAACCCCAGTGCCACGTTGTGAGTTGGATAGTTGTGGAAA
GAGTCAAATGGCTCTCCTCAAGCGTATTCAACAAGGGGCTGAAGGATGCCCAGAAGGTACCCCATTGTAT
GGGATCTGATCTGGGGCCTCGGTGCACATGCTTTACATGTGTTTAGTCGAGGTTAAAAAAACGTCTAGGC
CCCCCGAACCACGGGGACGTGGTTTTCCTTTGAAAAACACGATGATAATATGGCCACAACCATGGTGAGC
AAGGGCGAGGAGCTGTTCACCGGGGTGGTGCCCATCCTGGTCGAGCTGGACGGCGACGTAAACGGCCACA
AGTTCAGCGTGTCTGGCGAGGGCGAGGGCGATGCCACCTACGGCAAGCTGACCCTGAAGTTCATCTGCAC
CACCGGCAAGCTGCCCGTGCCCTGGCCCACCCTCGTGACCACCCTGACCTACGGCGTGCAGTGCTTCAGC
CGCTACCCCGACCACATGAAGCAGCACGACTTCTTCAAGTCCGCCATGCCCGAAGGCTACGTCCAGGAGC
GCACCATCTTCTTCAAGGACGACGGCAACTACAAGACCCGCGCCGAGGTGAAGTTCGAGGGCGACACCCT
GGTGAACCGCATCGAGCTGAAGGGCATCGACTTCAAGGAGGACGGCAACATCCTGGGGCACAAGCTGGAG
TACAACTACAACAGCCACAACGTCTATATCATGGCCGACAAGCAGAAGAACGGCATCAAGGCGAACTTCA
AGATCCGCCACAACATCGAGGACGGCAGCGTGCAGCTCGCCGACCACTACCAGCAGAACACCCCCATCGG
CGACGGCCCCGTGCTGCTGCCCGACAACCACTACCTGAGCACCCAGTCCGCCCTGAGCAAAGACCCCAAC
GAGAAGCGCGATCACATGGTCCTGCTGGAGTTCGTGACCGCCGCCGGGATCACTCTCGGCATGGACGAGC
TGTACAAGTAATGAATTAATTAAGAATTCGATAAAATAAAAGATTTTATTTAGTCTCCAGAAAAAGGGGG
GAATGAAAGACCCCACCTGTAGGTTTGGCAAGCTAGCTTAAGTAACGCCATTTTGCAAGGCATGGAAAAT
ACATAACTGAGAATAGAGAAGTTCAGATCAAGGTTAGGAACAGAGAGACAGCAGAATATGGGCCAAACAG
GATATCTGTGGTAAGCAGTTCCTGCCCCGGCTCAGGGCCAAGAACAGATGGTCCCCAGATGCGGTCCCGC
CCTCAGCAGTTTCTAGAGAACCATCAGATGTTTCCAGGGTGCCCCAAGGACCTGAAATGACCCTGTGCCT
TATTTGAACTAACCAATCAGTTCGCTTCTCGCTTCTGTTCGCGCGCTTCTGCTCCCCGAGCTCAATAAAA
GAGCCCACAACCCCTCACTCGGCGCGCCAGTCCTCCGATAGACTGCGTCGCCCGGGTACCCGTGTATCCA
ATAAACCCTCTTGCAGTTGCATCCGACTTGTGGTCTCGCTGTTCCTTGGGAGGGTCTCCTCTGAGTGATT
GACTACCCGTCAGCGGGGGTCTTTCATGGGTAACAGTTTCTTGAAGTTGGAGAACAACATTCTGAGGGTA
GGAGTCGAATATTAAGTAATCCTGACTCAATTAGCCACTGTTTTGAATCCACATACTCCAATACTCCTGA
AATAGTTCATTATGGACAGCGCAGAAAGAGCTGGGGAGAATTGTGAAATTGTTATCCGCTCACAATTCCA
CACAACATACGAGCCGGAAGCATAAAGTGTAAAGCCTGGGGTGCCTAATGAGTGAGCTAACTCACATTAA
TTGCGTTGCGCTCACTGCCCGCTTTCCAGTCGGGAAACCTGTCGTGCCAGCTGCATTAATGAATCGGCCA
ACGCGCGGGGAGAGGCGGTTTGCGTATTGGGCGCTCTTCCGCTTCCTCGCTCACTGACTCGCTGCGCTCG
GTCGTTCGGCTGCGGCGAGCGGTATCAGCTCACTCAAAGGCGGTAATACGGTTATCCACAGAATCAGGGG
ATAACGCAGGAAAGAACATGTGAGCAAAAGGCCAGCAAAAGGCCAGGAACCGTAAAAAGGCCGCGTTGCT
GGCGTTTTTCCATAGGCTCCGCCCCCCTGACGAGCATCACAAAAATCGACGCTCAAGTCAGAGGTGGCGA
AACCCGACAGGACTATAAAGATACCAGGCGTTTCCCCCTGGAAGCTCCCTCGTGCGCTCTCCTGTTCCGA
CCCTGCCGCTTACCGGATACCTGTCCGCCTTTCTCCCTTCGGGAAGCGTGGCGCTTTCTCATAGCTCACG
CTGTAGGTATCTCAGTTCGGTGTAGGTCGTTCGCTCCAAGCTGGGCTGTGTGCACGAACCCCCCGTTCAG
CCCGACCGCTGCGCCTTATCCGGTAACTATCGTCTTGAGTCCAACCCGGTAAGACACGACTTATCGCCAC
TGGCAGCAGCCACTGGTAACAGGATTAGCAGAGCGAGGTATGTAGGCGGTGCTACAGAGTTCTTGAAGTG
GTGGCCTAACTACGGCTACACTAGAAGAACAGTATTTGGTATCTGCGCTCTGCTGAAGCCAGTTACCTTC
GGAAAAAGAGTTGGTAGCTCTTGATCCGGCAAACAAACCACCGCTGGTAGCGGTGGTTTTTTTGTTTGCA
AGCAGCAGATTACGCGCAGAAAAAAAGGATCTCAAGAAGATCCTTTGATCTTTTCTACGGGGTCTGACGC
TCAGTGGAACGAAAACTCACGTTAAGGGATTTTGGTCATGAGATTATCAAAAAGGATCTTCACCTAGATC
CTTTTAAATTAAAAATGAAGTTTTAAATCAATCTAAAGTATATATGAGTAAACTTGGTCTGACAGTTACC
AATGCTTAATCAGTGAGGCACCTATCTCAGCGATCTGTCTATTTCGTTCATCCATAGTTGCCTGACTCCC
CGTCGTGTAGATAACTACGATACGGGAGGGCTTACCATCTGGCCCCAGTGCTGCAATGATACCGCGAGAC
CCACGCTCACCGGCTCCAGATTTATCAGCAATAAACCAGCCAGCCGGAAGGGCCGAGCGCAGAAGTGGTC
CTGCAACTTTATCCGCCTCCATCCAGTCTATTAATTGTTGCCGGGAAGCTAGAGTAAGTAGTTCGCCAGT
TAATAGTTTGCGCAACGTTGTTGCCATTGCTACAGGCATCGTGGTGTCACGCTCGTCGTTTGGTATGGCT
TCATTCAGCTCCGGTTCCCAACGATCAAGGCGAGTTACATGATCCCCCATGTTGTGCAAAAAAGCGGTTA
GCTCCTTCGGTCCTCCGATCGTTGTCAGAAGTAAGTTGGCCGCAGTGTTATCACTCATGGTTATGGCAGC
ACTGCATAATTCTCTTACTGTCATGCCATCCGTAAGATGCTTTTCTGTGACTGGTGAGTACTCAACCAAG
TCATTCTGAGAATAGTGTATGCGGCGACCGAGTTGCTCTTGCCCGGCGTCAATACGGGATAATACCGCGC
CACATAGCAGAACTTTAAAAGTGCTCATCATTGGAAAACGTTCTTCGGGGCGAAAACTCTCAAGGATCTT
ACCGCTGTTGAGATCCAGTTCGATGTAACCCACTCGTGCACCCAACTGATCTTCAGCATCTTTTACTTTC
ACCAGCGTTTCTGGGTGAGCAAAAACAGGAAGGCAAAATGCCGCAAAAAAGGGAATAAGGGCGACACGGA
AATGTTGAATACTCATACTCTTCCTTTTTCAATATTATTGAAGCATTTATCAGGGTTATTGTCTCATGAG
CGGATACATATTTGAATGTATTTAGAAAAATAAACAAATAGGGGTTCCGCGCACATTTCCCCGAAAAGTG
CCACCTGACGTCTAAGAAACCATTATTATCATGACATTAACCTATAAAAATAGGCGTATCACGAGGCCCT
TTCGTCTCGCGCGTTTCGGTGATGACGGTGAAAACCTCTGACACATGCAGCTCCCGGAGACGGTCACAGC
TTGTCTGTAAGCGGATGCCGGGAGCAGACAAGCCCGTCAGGGCGCGTCAGCGGGTGTTGGCGGGTGTCGG
GGCTGGCTTAACTATGCGGCATCAGAGCAGATTGTACTGAGAGTGCACCATATGCGGTGTGAAATACCGC
ACAGATGCGTAAGGAGAAAATACCGCATCAGGCGCCATTCGCCATTCAGGCTGCGCAACTGTTGGGAAGG
GCGATCGGTGCGGGCCTCTTCGCTATTACGCCAGCTGGCGAAAGGGGGATGTGCTGCAAGGCGATTAAGT
TGGGTAACGCCAGGGTTTTCCCAGTCACGACGTTGTAAAACGACGGCGCAAGGAATGGTGCATGCAAGGA
GATGGCGCCCAACAGTCCCCCGGCCACGGGGCCTGCCACCATACCCACGCCGAAACAAGCGCTCATGAGC
CCGAAGTGGCGAGCCCGATCTTCCCCATCGGTGATGTCGGCGATATAGGCGCCAGCAACCGCACCTGTGG
CGCCGGTGATGCCGGCCACGATGCGTCCGGCGTAGAGGCGATTAGTCCAATTTGTTAAAGACAGGATATC
AGTGGTCCAGGCTCTAGTTTTGACTCAACAATATCACCAGCTGAAGCCTATAGAGTACGAGCCATAGATA
AAATAAAAGATTTTATTTAGTCTCCAGAAAAAGGGGGGAATGAAAGACCCCACCTGTAGGTTTGGCAAGC
TAGCTTAAGTAACGCCATTTTGCAAGGCATGGAAAATACATAACTGAGAATAGAGAAGTTCAGATCAAGG
TTAGGAACAGAGAGACAGCAGAATATGGGCCAAACAGGATATCTGTGGTAAGCAGTTCCTGCCCCGGCTC
AGGGCCAAGAACAGATGGTCCCCAGATGCGGTCCCGCCCTCAGCAGTTTCTAGAGAACCATCAGATGTTT
CCAGGGTGCCCCAAGGACCTGAAATGACCCTGTGCCTTATTTGAACTAACCAATCAGTTCGCTTCTCGCT
TCTGTTCGCGCGCTTCTGCTCCCCGAGCTCAATAAAAGAGCCCACAACCCCTCACTCGGCGCGCCAGTCC
TCCGATAGACTGCGTCGCCCGGGTACCCGTATTCCCAATAAAGCCTCTTGCTGTTTGCATCCGAATCGTG
GACTCGCTGATCCTTGGGAGGGTCTCCTCAGATTGATTGACTGCCCACCTCGGGGGTCTTTCATTTGGAG
GTTCCACCGAGATTTGGAGACCCCTGCCCAGGGACCACCGACCCCCCCGCCGGGAGGTAAGCTGGCCAGC
GGTCGTTTCGTGTCTGTCTCTGTCTTTGTGCGTGTTTGTGCCGGCATCTAATGTTTGCGCCTGCGTCTGT
ACTAGTTAGCTAACTAGCTCTGTATCTGGCGGACCCGTGGTGGAACTGACGAGTTCTGAACACCCGGCCG
CAACCCTGGGAGACGTCCCAGGGACTTTGGGGGCCGTTTTTGTGGCCCGACCTGAGGAAGGGAGTCGATG
TGGAATCCGACCCCGTCAGGATATGTGGTTCTGGTAGGAGACGAGAACCTAAAACAGTTCCCGCCTCCGT
CTGAATTTTTGCTTTCGGTTTGGAACCGAAGCCGCGCGTCTTGTCTGCTGCAGCGCTGCAGCATCGTTCT
GTGTTGTCTCTGTCTGACTGTGTTTCTGTATTTGTCTGAAAATTAGGGCCAGACTGTTACCACTCCCTTA
AGTTTGACCTTAGGTCACTGGAAAGATGTCGAGCGGATCGCTCACAACCAGTCGGTAGATGTCAAGAAGA
GACGTTGGGTTACCTTCTGCTCTGCAGAATGGCCAACCTTTAACGTCGGATGGCCGCGAGACGGCACCTT
TAACCGAGACCTCATCACCCAGGTTAAGATCAAGGTCTTTTCACCTGGCCCGCATGGACACCCAGACCAG
GTCCCCTACATCGTGACCTGGGAAGCCTTGGCTTTTGACCCCCCTCCCTGGGTCAAGCCCTTTGTACACC
CTAAGCCTCCGCCTCCTCTTCCTCCATCCGCCCCGTCTCTCCCCCTTGAACCTCCTCGTTCGACCCCGCC
TCGATCCTCCCTTTATCCAGCCCTCACTCCTTCTCTAGGCGCCGGAATT
Features (pLannotate 1.2.2; 23 found; start..end, strand, type, name):
     61..81      +  CDS            FLAG (fragment): FLAG® epitope tag, followed by an enterokinase cleavage site
    784..1068    +  CDS            FPR2 (fragment): FKBP2_CRYNB - Protein inferred from homology: Swiss-Prot protein existence level 3. PPIases accelerate the folding of proteins. It catalyzes the cis-trans isomerization of proline imidic peptide bonds in oligopeptides (By similarity). From Cryptococcus neoformans var. neoformans serotype D (strain B-3501A) (Filobasidiella neoformans).
   1063..1383    +  CDS            FKBP1A: FKB1A_HUMAN - Also known as FKBP1, FKBP12. Experimental evidence at protein level: Swiss-Prot protein existence level 1. Keeps in an inactive conformation TGFBR1, the TGF-beta type I serine/threonine kinase receptor, preventing TGF-beta receptor activation in absence of ligand. Recruits SMAD7 to ACVR1B which prevents the association of SMAD2 and SMAD3 with the activin receptor complex, thereby blocking the activin signal. May modulate the RYR1 calcium channel activity. PPIases accelerate the folding of proteins. It catalyzes the cis-trans isomerization of proline imidic peptide bonds in oligop
   1399..1878    +  CDS            Ticam1 (fragment): TCAM1_MOUSE - Also known as Trif. Experimental evidence at protein level: Swiss-Prot protein existence level 1. Involved in innate immunity against invading pathogens. Adapter used by TLR3, TLR4 (through TICAM2) and TLR5 to mediate NF- kappa-B and interferon-regulatory factor (IRF) activation, and to induce apoptosis (PubMed:12855817, PubMed:16002681, PubMed:21703541). Ligand binding to these receptors results in TRIF recruitment through its TIR domain (PubMed:12855817, PubMed:16002681, PubMed:21703541). Distinct protein-interaction motifs allow recruitment of the effector proteins TBK1, TRAF6
   1901..1934    -  misc_feature   MCS (fragment): pBluescript multiple cloning site
   2036..2498    +  misc_feature   IRES: internal ribosome entry site (IRES) of the encephalomyocarditis virus (EMCV)
   2512..3231    +  CDS            EGFP: the original enhanced GFP (Yang et al., 1996) mammalian codon-optimized
   3293..3807    +  LTR            3' LTR: 3' long terminal repeat from murine embryonic stem cell virus
   3969..3985    -  protein_bind   lac operator: The lac repressor binds to the lac operator to inhibit transcription in E. coli. This inhibition can be relieved by adding lactose or isopropyl-β-D-thiogalactopyranoside (IPTG). lac repressor encoded by lacI
   3993..4023    -  promoter       lac promoter: promoter for the E. coli lac operon
   4038..4059    -  protein_bind   CAP binding site: CAP binding activates transcription in the presence of cAMP. E. coli catabolite activator protein
   4072..4164    -  CDS            lacI (fragment): lac repressor; lacI; The lac repressor binds to the lac operator to inhibit transcription in E. coli. This inhibition can be relieved by adding lactose or isopropyl-β-D-thiogalactopyranoside (IPTG).
   4347..4935    -  rep_origin     ori: high-copy-number ColE1/pMB1/pBR322/pUC origin of replication
   5106..5966    -  CDS            AmpR: β-lactamase; bla; confers resistance to ampicillin, carbenicillin, and related antibiotics
   5967..6071    -  promoter       AmpR promoter: bla
   6166..6201    +  CDS            rop (fragment): Rop protein, which maintains plasmids at low copy number; rop
   6303..6402    +  misc_feature   bom (fragment): basis of mobility region from pBR322
   6408..6557    -  CDS            lacZα (fragment): LacZα fragment of β-galactosidase; lacZ fragment
   6557..6758    -  CDS            TcR (fragment): tetracycline efflux protein; tet; confers resistance to tetracycline
   6759..6857    +  CDS            env (fragment): murine leukemia virus gPr80 envelope polyprotein precursor; env; proteolytically cleaved into gp70SU and p15TM subunits
   6899..7415    +  LTR            5' LTR: 5' long terminal repeat from murine embryonic stem cell virus
   7479..7820    +  misc_feature   MESV Ψ: packaging signal of murine embryonic stem cell virus
   7887..8303    +  CDS            gag (truncated): truncated Moloney murine leukemia virus (MMLV) gag gene lacking the start codon
