[The description below was written by a language model from this plasmid's Addgene catalogue record and pLannotate feature annotations shown in this document.]
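Description:
pMSCV-FKBP-TRIF(trunc 1-63) is a gammaretroviral transfer plasmid built on the pMSCV-IRES-GFP backbone, intended for expressing a truncated mouse TRIF (Ticam1) fragment in mammalian cells by retroviral transduction. It is maintained in E. coli through a high-copy ColE1/pUC-type origin and an ampicillin resistance gene (β-lactamase with its own promoter). The bacterial portion also carries small remnants of older cloning vectors (fragments of lacI, lacZα, rop, bom and TcR), which are not functional parts of the design. The proviral region is bounded by murine embryonic stem cell virus 5' and 3' LTRs, with the MESV Ψ packaging signal and a truncated, start-codon-less gag segment downstream of the 5' LTR. These elements allow the genomic RNA to be packaged when gag, pol and env are supplied in trans by packaging cells. No separate internal promoter is annotated, so transcription of the payload is presumably driven by the 5' LTR.

The insert, cloned between BglII and NotI, encodes TRIF residues 64-222 (that is, lacking residues 1-63, as the name indicates) fused at its N terminus to a 3xFLAG epitope and four tandem FKBP domains. The automated annotation picks up only part of the FLAG and FKBP repeat array, followed by a 480-nt Ticam1 fragment consistent with that residue range. FKBP repeats are commonly used for ligand-induced oligomerisation of a fused signalling domain, although the record does not state this purpose explicitly. Downstream, an EMCV IRES directs translation of EGFP from the same transcript, so transduced cells can be identified or sorted by fluorescence. The construct belongs to a truncation series used to dissect TRIF, an adaptor for TLR3 and TLR4 signalling to NF-κB and interferon regulatory factors.
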