Addgene plasmid #221249: pMSCV-FKBP-TRIF(trunc 1-63)
Purpose: Expression of TRIF truncation 3 (64-222) in mammalian cells by retroviral transduction
Depositing lab: Jonathan Kagan. Depositing organization: Boston Children's Hospital. Publication: pLxIS-containing domains are biochemically flexible regulators of interferons and metabolism. Landau LM, Chaudhary N, Tien YC, Rogozinska M, Joshi S, Yao C, Crowley J, Hullahalli K, Campbell IW, Waldor MK, Haigis M, Kagan JC. Mol Cell. 2024 Jul 11;84(13):2436-2454.e10. doi: 10.1016/j.molcel.2024.05.030. Epub 2024 Jun 25. PubMed 38925114.
Backbone
  Vector backbone: pMSCV-IRES-GFP
  Vector type: Retroviral
Growth in bacteria
  Bacterial resistance: Ampicillin, 100 μg/mL
  Growth temperature: 37°C
  Growth strain: NEB Stable
  Copy number: High Copy
Gene/Insert
  Gene/Insert name: TRIF truncation 3 (64-222)
  Species: M. musculus (mouse)
  Entrez Gene: Ticam1 (a.k.a. TICAM-1, TRIF)
  Tag / fusion protein: 3xFLAG-4xFKBP (N terminal on insert)
  Cloning method: Restriction Enzyme; 5′ cloning site BglII (not destroyed); 3′ cloning site NotI (not destroyed)
Terms and licenses: Academic/Nonprofit Terms; Industry Terms: Not Available to Industry
How to cite: pMSCV-FKBP-TRIF(trunc 1-63) was a gift from Jonathan Kagan (Addgene plasmid # 221249 ; http://n2t.net/addgene:221249 ; RRID:Addgene_221249)
